Addgene plasmid #243914: pUPD3_FULLPRM_Ptet
Purpose: GoldenBraid2.0 Tetracycline/Anhydrotetracycline-Inducible promoter, including ribosome binding site. Lacks repressor, TetR.
Depositing lab: Christophe Herman. Depositing organization: Baylor College of Medicine. Publication: GoldenBraid2.0 E. coli: a comprehensive and characterized toolkit for enterics. Cooke MB, Welch KT, Ramirez LD, Wen AX, Marciano DC, Herman C. Synth Biol (Oxf). 2025 Aug 14;10(1):ysaf015. doi: 10.1093/synbio/ysaf015. eCollection 2025. PubMed 40927394.
Backbone
  Vector backbone: pUPD3
  Vector type: Bacterial Expression
Growth in bacteria
  Bacterial resistance: Chloramphenicol, 25 μg/mL
  Growth temperature: 37°C
  Growth strain: DH5alpha
  Copy number: High Copy
Gene/Insert
  Gene/Insert name: PtetA without tetR
  Species: Escherichia coli
  Insert size (bp): 109
  Cloning method: Golden Gate
Terms and licenses: Academic/Nonprofit Terms; Industry Terms: Not Available to Industry
How to cite: pUPD3_FULLPRM_Ptet was a gift from Christophe Herman (Addgene plasmid # 243914 ; http://n2t.net/addgene:243914 ; RRID:Addgene_243914)
