[The description below was written by a language model from this plasmid's Addgene catalogue record and pLannotate feature annotations shown in this document.]
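Description:
pUPD3_FULLPRM_Ptet is a small (about 2.5 kb) GoldenBraid2.0 part-domestication plasmid that stores a single standardized DNA part, a tetracycline/anhydrotetracycline-inducible promoter, for modular assembly of bacterial expression constructs. It belongs to a GoldenBraid2.0 toolkit adapted for E. coli and related enteric bacteria. The pUPD3 backbone replicates in E. coli from a high-copy ColE1/pUC-type origin and is selected with chloramphenicol through a cat gene driven by its native promoter. It also carries an f1 phage origin, which can support single-stranded DNA production. T7 and SP6 phage promoters flank the cloning region. A short remnant of lacZα next to the T7 promoter is probably what is left of a screening cassette replaced when the part was inserted, although the record does not say so explicitly.

The payload is a 109 bp E. coli-derived insert described as PtetA without tetR, introduced by Golden Gate cloning. The feature table annotates it as the overlapping tetR/tetA promoter region, and the catalogue entry states that the part also includes a ribosome binding site. This makes it a "full promoter" unit that can be placed directly upstream of a coding sequence part. The TetR repressor is deliberately absent, so the promoter is not regulated on its own. Repression, and induction by tetracycline or anhydrotetracycline, requires TetR supplied from another assembled module, a second plasmid or the host strain; without it the promoter would be expected to behave constitutively. The plasmid is not an expression vector in itself. It serves as a donor of the Ptet part for Type IIS-based assembly into GoldenBraid transcriptional units and multigene constructs. A short tet promoter fragment annotated elsewhere in the backbone appears to be unrelated to the insert.
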