Features (pLannotate 1.2.2; 9 found; start..end, strand, type, name):
     47..102     -  promoter       tetR/tetA promoters: tetR; overlapping promoters for bacterial tetR and tetA
    161..179     -  promoter       SP6 promoter: promoter for bacteriophage SP6 RNA polymerase
    326..914     -  rep_origin     ori: high-copy-number ColE1/pMB1/pBR322/pUC origin of replication
   1029..1131    +  promoter       cat promoter: promoter of the E. coli cat gene encoding chloramphenicol acetyltransferase
   1132..1788    +  CDS            cat: CAT_ECOLX - Experimental evidence at protein level: Swiss-Prot protein existence level 1. This enzyme is an effector of chloramphenicol resistance in bacteria. From Escherichia coli. This protein is used as a marker in many commonly used cloning vectors, such as pACYC184.
   1876..1893    -  promoter       tet promoter (fragment): E. coli promoter for tetracycline efflux protein gene
   1904..2359    +  rep_origin     f1 ori (sequence partly withheld): f1 bacteriophage origin of replication; arrow indicates direction of (+) strand synthesis
   2378..2399    -  CDS            lacZα (fragment): LacZα fragment of β-galactosidase; lacZ fragment
   2402..2420    +  promoter       T7 promoter: promoter for bacteriophage T7 RNA polymerase
>Addgene plasmid #243914 | pUPD3_FULLPRM_Ptet | addgene full sequence | sequence record 488095 | Addgene NGS Result
GGTCTCGCATTAGATCCTTTCTCCTCTTTAGATCTTTTGAATTCTTTTCTCTATCACTGATAGGGAGTGG
TAAAATAACTCTATCAACGATAGAGTGTCAACAAAAATTAGGAATTAATGCTCCCGAGACCACTCATCGC
CCAATCACTAGTGAATTCGTTCTATAGTGTCACCTAAATACCATAGAGCCGTTGGTCATAGCTGTTTCCT
GTCCAGGCATCATGACACGGTTATCCACAGAATCAGGGGATAACGCAGGAAAGAACATGTGAGCAAAAGG
CCAGCAAAAGGCCAGGAACCGTAAAAAGGCCGCGTTGCTGGCGTTTTTCCATAGGCTCCGCCCCCCTGAC
GAGCATCACAAAAATCGACGCTCAAGTCAGAGGTGGCGAAACCCGACAGGACTATAAAGATACCAGGCGT
TTCCCCCTGGAAGCTCCCTCGTGCGCTCTCCTGTTCCGACCCTGCCGCTTACCGGATACCTGTCCGCCTT
TCTCCCTTCGGGAAGCGTGGCGCTTTCTCATAGCTCACGCTGTAGGTATCTCAGTTCGGTGTAGGTCGTT
CGCTCCAAGCTGGGCTGTGTGCACGAACCCCCCGTTCAGCCCGACCGCTGCGCCTTATCCGGTAACTATC
GTCTTGAGTCCAACCCGGTAAGACACGACTTATCGCCACTGGCAGCAGCCACTGGTAACAGGATTAGCAG
AGCGAGGTATGTAGGCGGTGCTACAGAGTTCTTGAAGTGGTGGCCTAACTACGGCTACACTAGAAGAACA
GTATTTGGTATCTGCGCTCTGCTGAAGCCAGTTACCTTCGGAAAAAGAGTTGGTAGCTCTTGATCCGGCA
AACAAACCACCGCTGGTAGCGGTGGTTTTTTTGTTTGCAAGCAGCAGATTACGCGCAGAAAAAAAGGATC
TCAAGAAGATCCTTTGATCTTTTCTACGGGGTCTGACGCTCAGTGGAACGAAAACTCACGTTAAGGGATT
TTGGTCATGAGATTATCAAAAAGGATCTTCACCTAGATCCTTTTGTGATGATCGGCACGTAAGAGGTTCC
AACTTTCACCATAATGAAATAAGATCACTACCGGGCGTATTTTTTGAGTTATCGAGATTTTCAGGAGCTA
AGGAAGCTAAAATGGAGAAAAAAATCACTGGATATACCACCGTTGATATATCCCAATGGCATCGTAAAGA
ACATTTTGAGGCATTTCAGTCAGTTGCTCAATGTACCTATAACCAGACCGTTCAGCTGGATATTACGGCC
TTTTTAAAGACCGTAAAGAAAAATAAGCACAAGTTTTATCCGGCCTTTATTCACATTCTTGCCCGCCTGA
TGAATGCTCATCCGGAATTCCGTATGGCAATGAAAGACGGTGAGCTGGTGATATGGGATAGTGTTCACCC
TTGTTACACCGTTTTCCATGAGCAAACTGAAACGTTTTCATCGCTCTGGAGTGAATACCACGACGATTTC
CGGCAGTTTCTACACATATATTCGCAAGATGTGGCGTGTTACGGTGAAAACCTGGCCTATTTCCCTAAAG
GGTTTATTGAGAATATGTTTTTCGTGTCAGCCAATCCCTGGGTGAGTTTCACCAGTTTTGATTTAAACGT
GGCCAATATGGACAACTTCTTCGCCCCCGTTTTCACCATGGGCAAATATTATACGCAAGGCGACAAGGTG
CTGATGCCGCTGGCGATTCAGGTTCATCATGCCGTTTGTGATGGCTTCCATGTCGGCAGAATGCTTAATG
AATTACAACAGTACTGCGATGAGTGGCAGGGCGGGGCGTAATTTTTTTAAGGCAGTTATTGGTGCCCTTA
AACGCCTGGTTGCTACGCCTGAATAAGTGATAATAAGCGGATGAATGGCAGAAATTCGATGATAAGCTGT
CAAACATGATGT
[125 nt withheld, positions 1903-2027]
C
[91 nt withheld, positions 2029-2119]
AGGGTGATGGTTCACGTAGTGGGCCAGCGCCCTGATAGACGGTTTTTCGCCCTTTGACGTTGGAGTCCAC
GTTCTTT
[37 nt withheld, positions 2197-2233]
ACCCTATCTCGGTCTATTCTTTTGATTTATAAGGGATTTTGCCGATTTCGGCCTATTGGTTAAAAAATGA
GCTGATTTAACAAAAATTTAACGCGAATTTTAACAAAATATTAACGCTTACAATTTTAACATTGTAGAAA
CGCATGTAAAACGACGGCCAGTGAATTGTAATACGACTCACTATAGGGTGAATTCCGCTTAGGACCTTAG
ATATTGATCTCAA
